Addgene plasmid #224764: pGEMHE:hTRAAK(S118C/Q258K)
Purpose: In vitro transcription for Oocyte expression of hTRAAK(S118C/Q258K)
Depositing lab: Dan Minor. Depositing organization: University of California, San Francisco (UCSF). Publication: Development of covalent chemogenetic K(2P) channel activators. Deal PE, Lee H, Mondal A, Lolicato M, Mendonca PRF, Black H, Jang S, El-Hilali X, Bryant C, Isacoff EY, Renslo AR, Minor DL Jr. Cell Chem Biol. 2024 Jul 18;31(7):1305-1323.e9. doi: 10.1016/j.chembiol.2024.06.006. PubMed 39029456.
Backbone
  Vector backbone: pGEMHE
  Vector type: In vitro transcription for Oocyte expression
Growth in bacteria
  Bacterial resistance: Ampicillin, 100 μg/mL
  Growth temperature: 37°C
  Growth strain: DH5alpha
  Copy number: High Copy
Gene/Insert
  Gene/Insert name: Potassium channel subfamily member 4 (alt names: KCNK4; TRAAK)
  Species: H. sapiens (human)
  Insert size (bp): 1260
  Mutation: S118C/Q258K
  Entrez Gene: KCNK4 (a.k.a. FHEIG, K2p4.1, TRAAK, TRAAK1)
  Promoter: T7
  Cloning method: Restriction Enzyme; 5′ cloning site Hind III (not destroyed); 3′ cloning site XhoI (not destroyed)
  Sequencing primers: 5′ TAATACGACTCACTATAGGG; 3′ TCGGGTGTTCTTGAGGCTGG
Terms and licenses: Academic/Nonprofit Terms; Industry Terms: Not Available to Industry
How to cite: pGEMHE:hTRAAK(S118C/Q258K) was a gift from Dan Minor (Addgene plasmid # 224764 ; http://n2t.net/addgene:224764 ; RRID:Addgene_224764)
