[The description below was written by a language model from this plasmid's Addgene catalogue record and pLannotate feature annotations shown in this document.]
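Description:
pGEMHE:hTRAAK(S118C/Q258K) is a small (about 4 kb) bacterial plasmid built on the pGEMHE backbone and designed as a template for in vitro transcription of mRNA for expression in oocytes. It is propagated in E. coli as a high-copy plasmid through a ColE1/pUC-type origin of replication and is selected with ampicillin via the β-lactamase (AmpR) gene and its native promoter. The feature table also picks up short remnants of lacZα, lacI, rop, a pUC-type polylinker and the pBR322 bom region. These are fragments carried over from the vector's lineage rather than functional elements.

The payload is the human two-pore-domain (K2P) potassium channel TRAAK, encoded by KCNK4, cloned between HindIII and XhoI sites that were both preserved. A bacteriophage T7 promoter sits upstream, followed by the 5′ untranslated region of the Xenopus laevis major β-globin gene, the channel coding sequence, and a fragment of the β-globin 3′ untranslated region. This arrangement lets T7 RNA polymerase produce a transcript in which the channel message is flanked by globin UTRs, which promote efficient translation and stability of the injected RNA in Xenopus oocytes. The insert carries two substitutions, S118C and Q258K. The record does not explain the role of each one, but the associated work concerns the development of covalent chemogenetic activators of K2P channels. No epitope tag or reporter is annotated. The plasmid is therefore suited to making RNA for heterologous expression and functional study of this engineered TRAAK variant in oocytes.
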