Features (pLannotate 1.2.2; 12 found; start..end, strand, type, name):
     89..188     +  misc_feature   bom (fragment): basis of mobility region from pBR322
    194..351     -  CDS            lacZα (fragment): LacZα fragment of β-galactosidase; lacZ fragment
    354..372     +  promoter       T7 promoter: promoter for bacteriophage T7 RNA polymerase
    380..397     +  misc_feature   MCS (fragment): pUC18/19 multiple cloning site
    404..446     +  5'UTR          Xenopus globin 5'-UTR: translational enhancer from the 5'-UTR of the major beta-globin gene of Xenopus laevis
    567..1745    +  CDS            KCNK4: KCNK4_HUMAN - Also known as TRAAK. Experimental evidence at protein level: Swiss-Prot protein existence level 1. Voltage-insensitive potassium channel (PubMed:22282805). Channel opening is triggered by mechanical forces that deform the membrane (PubMed:22282805, PubMed:25471887, PubMed:25500157, PubMed:30290154). Channel opening is triggered by raising the intracellular pH to basic levels (By similarity). The channel is inactive at 24 degrees Celsius (in vitro); raising the temperature to 37 degrees Celsius increases the frequency of channel opening, with a further increase in channel activity
   1813..1864    +  3'UTR          Xenopus globin 3'-UTR (fragment): 3'-UTR of the major beta-globin gene of Xenopus laevis
   1865..1931    -  CDS            lacI (fragment): lac repressor; lacI; The lac repressor binds to the lac operator to inhibit transcription in E. coli. This inhibition can be relieved by adding lactose or isopropyl-β-D-thiogalactopyranoside (IPTG).
   2114..2702    -  rep_origin     ori: high-copy-number ColE1/pMB1/pBR322/pUC origin of replication
   2873..3733    -  CDS            AmpR: β-lactamase; bla; confers resistance to ampicillin, carbenicillin, and related antibiotics
   3734..3838    -  promoter       AmpR promoter: bla
   3933..3968    +  CDS            rop (fragment): Rop protein, which maintains plasmids at low copy number; rop
>Addgene plasmid #224764 | pGEMHE:hTRAAK(S118C/Q258K) | addgene full sequence | sequence record 445099 | Addgene NGS Result
CGGAGACGGTCACAGCTTGTCTGTAAGCGGATGCCGGGAGCAGACAAGCCCGTCAGGGCGCGTCAGCGGG
TGTTGGCGGGTGTCGGGGCTGGCTTAACTATGCGGCATCAGAGCAGATTGTACTGAGAGTGCACCATATG
CGGTGTGAAATACCGCACAGATGCGTAAGGAGAAAATACCGCATCAGGCGCCATTCGCCATTCAGGCTGC
GCAACTGTTGGGAAGGGCGATCGGTGCGGGCCTCTTCGCTATTACGCCAGCTGGCGAAAGGGGGATGTGC
TGCAAGGCGATTAAGTTGGGTAACGCCAGGGTTTTCCCAGTCACGACGTTGTAAAACGACGGCCAGTGAA
TTGTAATACGACTCACTATAGGGCGAATTAATTCGAGCTCGGTACCCAGCTTGCTTGTTCTTTTTGCAGA
AGCTCAGAATAAACGCTCAACTTTGGCAGATCAATTCCCCGGGGATCCGAATTCTCTAGAGCAAGCTTAT
GACTACCGCTCCACAAGAACCACCCGCTCGCCCACTCCAAGCTGGCTCCGGTGCTGGTCCTGCTCCTGGA
CGTGCTATGAGATCAACAACGCTCCTCGCTCTGCTGGCCCTCGTATTGCTGTACCTCGTGTCTGGTGCTC
TGGTATTCCGTGCTCTCGAACAACCACATGAACAACAGGCTCAACGTGAACTGGGAGAAGTCCGTGAAAA
ATTCCTCCGTGCCCATCCGTGTGTTTCCGATCAAGAGTTGGGATTGCTCATCAAGGAAGTCGCCGACGCT
TTGGGAGGCGGTGCCGACCCTGAGACAAACTCCACCTCAAACTCCTCTCACTCTGCCTGGGATTTGGGAT
GTGCCTTCTTCTTCTCTGGAACCATCATCACCACTATCGGTTACGGTAACGTGGCACTCCGTACCGACGC
CGGTAGACTGTTCTGTATTTTCTACGCCCTCGTTGGTATCCCTCTCTTCGGAATCTTGTTGGCTGGAGTC
GGAGATCGCCTCGGTTCATCATTGAGGCATGGCATCGGTCATATTGAGGCCATTTTCTTGAAATGGCACG
TGCCACCTGAATTGGTTCGTGTACTGTCCGCTATGCTGTTCCTCCTCATCGGTTGCTTGCTCTTCGTTCT
CACCCCCACTTTCGTATTCTGCTACATGGAGGACTGGTCTAAACTGGAGGCCATCTACTTCGTGATCGTG
ACCCTCACTACTGTTGGATTCGGAGACTACGTTGCTGGAGCCGATCCTAGACAGGATTCTCCTGCCTACA
AACCTTTGGTGTGGTTCTGGATTCTGTTGGGACTGGCATACTTCGCTAGTGTGCTCACCACCATTGGCAA
CTGGTTGAGAGTGGTATCACGTCGTACTCGTGCTGAGATGGGAGGACTCACTGCTCAAGCTGCTTCATGG
ACCGGAACTGTGACTGCTAGAGTCACCCAACGTGCTGGACCGGCTGCTCCACCACCTGAAAAAGAACAAC
CCCTGCTGCCTCCTCCGCCTTGTCCCGCCCAACCGCTGGGACGTCCTCGTTCTCCTTCACCTCCCGAAAA
GGCACAACCACCTTCACCCCCTACTGCTTCCGCTTTGGACTACCCTTCTGAAAACCTGGCTTTCATCGAC
GAATCTTCGGACACTCAATCCGAGCGTGGATGTCCATTGCCTAGGGCTCCTAGGGGCCGTCGTAGACCCA
ACCCTCCCCGTAAACCTGTTAGGCCTCGTGGACCTGGTAGACCGAGAGACAAAGGAGTCCCTGTTTGACT
CGAGTCGACGGATCCGCGGCCCGCGCATGCCCATGGTCTCTAGCTTGATCTGGTTACCACTAAACCAGCC
TCAAGAACACCCGAATGGAGTCTCTAAGCTACATAATACCAACTCCTGTCGTGCCAGCTGCATTAATGAA
TCGGCCAACGCGCGGGGAGAGGCGGTTTGCGTATTGGGCGCTCTTCCGCTTCCTCGCTCACTGACTCGCT
GCGCTCGGTCGTTCGGCTGCGGCGAGCGGTATCAGCTCACTCAAAGGCGGTAATACGGTTATCCACAGAA
TCAGGGGATAACGCAGGAAAGAACATGTGAGCAAAAGGCCAGCAAAAGGCCAGGAACCGTAAAAAGGCCG
CGTTGCTGGCGTTTTTCCATAGGCTCCGCCCCCCTGACGAGCATCACAAAAATCGACGCTCAAGTCAGAG
GTGGCGAAACCCGACAGGACTATAAAGATACCAGGCGTTTCCCCCTGGAAGCTCCCTCGTGCGCTCTCCT
GTTCCGACCCTGCCGCTTACCGGATACCTGTCCGCCTTTCTCCCTTCGGGAAGCGTGGCGCTTTCTCATA
GCTCACGCTGTAGGTATCTCAGTTCGGTGTAGGTCGTTCGCTCCAAGCTGGGCTGTGTGCACGAACCCCC
CGTTCAGCCCGACCGCTGCGCCTTATCCGGTAACTATCGTCTTGAGTCCAACCCGGTAAGACACGACTTA
TCGCCACTGGCAGCAGCCACTGGTAACAGGATTAGCAGAGCGAGGTATGTAGGCGGTGCTACAGAGTTCT
TGAAGTGGTGGCCTAACTACGGCTACACTAGAAGAACAGTATTTGGTATCTGCGCTCTGCTGAAGCCAGT
TACCTTCGGAAAAAGAGTTGGTAGCTCTTGATCCGGCAAACAAACCACCGCTGGTAGCGGTGGTTTTTTT
GTTTGCAAGCAGCAGATTACGCGCAGAAAAAAAGGATCTCAAGAAGATCCTTTGATCTTTTCTACGGGGT
CTGACGCTCAGTGGAACGAAAACTCACGTTAAGGGATTTTGGTCATGAGATTATCAAAAAGGATCTTCAC
CTAGATCCTTTTAAATTAAAAATGAAGTTTTAAATCAATCTAAAGTATATATGAGTAAACTTGGTCTGAC
AGTTACCAATGCTTAATCAGTGAGGCACCTATCTCAGCGATCTGTCTATTTCGTTCATCCATAGTTGCCT
GACTCCCCGTCGTGTAGATAACTACGATACGGGAGGGCTTACCATCTGGCCCCAGTGCTGCAATGATACC
GCGAGACCCACGCTCACCGGCTCCAGATTTATCAGCAATAAACCAGCCAGCCGGAAGGGCCGAGCGCAGA
AGTGGTCCTGCAACTTTATCCGCCTCCATCCAGTCTATTAATTGTTGCCGGGAAGCTAGAGTAAGTAGTT
CGCCAGTTAATAGTTTGCGCAACGTTGTTGCCATTGCTACAGGCATCGTGGTGTCACGCTCGTCGTTTGG
TATGGCTTCATTCAGCTCCGGTTCCCAACGATCAAGGCGAGTTACATGATCCCCCATGTTGTGCAAAAAA
GCGGTTAGCTCCTTCGGTCCTCCGATCGTTGTCAGAAGTAAGTTGGCCGCAGTGTTATCACTCATGGTTA
TGGCAGCACTGCATAATTCTCTTACTGTCATGCCATCCGTAAGATGCTTTTCTGTGACTGGTGAGTACTC
AACCAAGTCATTCTGAGAATAGTGTATGCGGCGACCGAGTTGCTCTTGCCCGGCGTCAATACGGGATAAT
ACCGCGCCACATAGCAGAACTTTAAAAGTGCTCATCATTGGAAAACGTTCTTCGGGGCGAAAACTCTCAA
GGATCTTACCGCTGTTGAGATCCAGTTCGATGTAACCCACTCGTGCACCCAACTGATCTTCAGCATCTTT
TACTTTCACCAGCGTTTCTGGGTGAGCAAAAACAGGAAGGCAAAATGCCGCAAAAAAGGGAATAAGGGCG
ACACGGAAATGTTGAATACTCATACTCTTCCTTTTTCAATATTATTGAAGCATTTATCAGGGTTATTGTC
TCATGAGCGGATACATATTTGAATGTATTTAGAAAAATAAACAAATAGGGGTTCCGCGCACATTTCCCCG
AAAAGTGCCACCTGACGTCTAAGAAACCATTATTATCATGACATTAACCTATAAAAATAGGCGTATCACG
AGGCCCTTTCGTCTCGCGCGTTTCGGTGATGACGGTGAAAACCTCTGACACATGCAGCTCC
